>Addgene plasmid #209613 | MSCV-mU6-sgRNA-tracrv2-Thy1.1 | depositor full sequence | sequence record 408545 | MSCV-mU6-sgRNA-tracrv2-Thy1.1 sequence 6603 bps
GACCCCACCTGTAGGTTTGGCAAGCTAGCTTAAGTAACGCCATTTTGCAAGGCATGGAAAATACATAACT
GAGAATAGAGAAGTTCAGATCAAGGTTAGGAACAGAGAGACAGCAGAATATGGGCCAAACAGGATATCTG
TGGTAAGCAGTTCCTGCCCCGGCTCAGGGCCAAGAACAGATGGTCCCCAGATGCGGTCCCGCCCTCAGCA
GTTTCTAGAGAACCATCAGATGTTTCCAGGGTGCCCCAAGGACCTGAAATGACCCTGTGCCTTATTTGAA
CTAACCAATCAGTTCGCTTCTCGCTTCTGTTCGCGCGCTTCTGCTCCCCGAGCTCAATAAAAGAGCCCAC
AACCCCTCACTCGGCGCGCCAGTCCTCCGATAGACTGCGTCGCCCGGGTACCCGTATTCCCAATAAAGCC
TCTTGCTGTTTGCATCCGAATCGTGGACTCGCTGATCCTTGGGAGGGTCTCCTCAGATTGATTGACTGCC
CACCTCGGGGGTCTTTCATTTGGAGGTTCCACCGAGATTTGGAGACCCCTGCCCAGGGACCACCGACCCC
CCCGCCGGGAGGTAAGCTGGCCAGCGGTCGTTTCGTGTCTGTCTCTGTCTTTGTGCGTGTTTGTGCCGGC
ATCTAATGTTTGCGCCTGCGTCTGTACTAGTTAGCTAACTAGCTCTGTATCTGGCGGACCCGTGGTGGAA
CTGACGAGTTCTGAACACCCGGCCGCAACCCTGGGAGACGTCCCAGGGACTTTGGGGGCCGTTTTTGTGG
CCCGACCTGAGGAAGGGAGTCGATGTGGAATCCGACCCCGTCAGGATATGTGGTTCTGGTAGGAGACGAG
AACCTAAAACAGTTCCCGCCTCCGTCTGAATTTTTGCTTTCGGTTTGGAACCGAAGCCGCGCGTCTTGTC
TGCTGCAGCGCTGCAGCATCGTTCTGTGTTGTCTCTGTCTGACTGTGTTTCTGTATTTGTCTGAAAATTA
GGGCCAGACTGTTACCACTCCCTTAAGTTTGACCTTAGGTCACTGGAAAGATGTCGAGCGGATCGCTCAC
AACCAGTCGGTAGATGTCAAGAAGAGACGTTGGGTTACCTTCTGCTCTGCAGAATGGCCAACCTTTAACG
TCGGATGGCCGCGAGACGGCACCTTTAACCGAGACCTCATCACCCAGGTTAAGATCAAGGTCTTTTCACC
TGGCCCGCATGGACACCCAGACCAGGTCCCCTACATCGTGACCTGGGAAGCCTTGGCTTTTGACCCCCCT
CCCTGGGTCAAGCCCTTTGTACACCCTAAGCCTCCGCCTCCTCTTCCTCCATCCGCCCCGTCTCTCCCCC
TTGAACCTCCTCGTTCGACCCCGCCTCGATCCTCCCTTTATCCAGCCCTCACTCCTTCTCTAGGCGCCGG
AATTAGATCTCTCGAGATCGATGCGGCCGCGTTTAAACGTCGACGTCTCAGATAGATCCGACGCCGCCAT
CTCTAGGCCCGCGCCGGCCCCCTCGCACAGACTTGTGGGAGAAGCTCGGCTACTCCCCTGCCCCGGTTAA
TTTGCATATAATATTTCCTAGTAACTATAGAGGCTTAATGTGCGATAAAAGACAGATAATCTGTTCTTTT
TAATACTAGCTACATTTTACATGATAGGCTTGGATTTCTATAAGAGATACAAATACTAAATTATTATTTT
AAAAAACAGCACAAAAGGAAACTCACCCTAACTGTAAAGTAATTGTGTGTTTTGAGACTATAAATATCCC
TTGGAGAAAAGCCTTGTTTGNNNNNNNNNNNNNNNNNNNNGTTTCAGAGCTATGCTGGAAACAGCATAGC
AAGTTGAAATAAGGCTAGTCCGTTATCAACTTGAAAAAGTGGCACCGAGTCGGTGCTTTTTTTGTACTGA
GACGCCGCGGTGGAGCTCCAGCTTTTGCTCGAGGGGGTTGGGGTTGCGCCTTTTCCAAGGCAGCCCTGGG
TTTGCGCAGGGACGCGGCTGCTCTGGGCGTGGTTCCGGGAAACGCAGCGGCGCCGACCCTGGGTCTCGCA
CATTCTTCACGTCCGTTCGCAGCGTCACCCGGATCTTCGCCGCTACCCTTGTGGGCCCCCCGGCGACGCT
TCCTGCTCCGCCCCTAAGTCGGGAAGGTTCCTTGCGGTTCGCGGCGTGCCGGACGTGACAAACGGAAGCC
GCACGTCTCACTAGTACCCTCGCAGACGGACAGCGCCAGGGAGCAATGGCAGCGCGCCGACCGCGATGGG
CTGTGGCCAATAGCGGCTGCTCAGCAGGGCGCGCCGAGAGCAGCGGCCGGGAAGGGGCGGTGCGGGAGGC
GGGGTGTGGGGCGGTAGTGTGGGCCCTGTTCCTGCCCGCGCGGTGTTCCGCATTCTGCAAGCCTCCGGAG
CGCACGTCGGCAGTCGGCTCCCTCGTTGACCGAATCACCGACCTCTCTCCCCAGGGGGATCCATGAACCC
AGCCATCAGCGTCGCTCTCCTGCTCTCAGTCTTGCAGGTGTCCCGAGGGCAGAAGGTGACCAGCCTGACA
GCCTGCCTGGTGAACCAAAACCTTCGCCTGGACTGCCGCCATGAGAATAACACCAAGGATAACTCCATCC
AGCATGAGTTCAGCCTGACCCGAGAGAAGAGGAAGCACGTGCTCTCAGGCACCCTTGGGATACCCGAGCA
CACGTACCGCTCCCGCGTCACCCTCTCCAACCAGCCCTATATCAAGGTCCTTACCCTAGCCAACTTCACC
ACCAAGGATGAGGGCGACTACTTTTGTGAGCTTCGCGTCTCGGGCGCGAATCCCATGAGCTCCAATAAAA
GTATCAGTGTGTATAGAGACAAGCTGGTCAAGTGTGGCGGCATAAGCCTGCTGGTTCAGAACACATCCTG
GATGCTGCTGCTGCTGCTTTCCCTCTCCCTCCTCCAAGCCCTGGACTTCATTTCTCTGTGAGATACGCGT
AGAATTCGATAAAATAAAAGATTTTATTTAGTCTCCAGAAAAAGGGGGGAATGAAAGACCCCACCTGTAG
GTTTGGCAAGCTAGCTTAAGTAACGCCATTTTGCAAGGCATGGAAAATACATAACTGAGAATAGAGAAGT
TCAGATCAAGGTTAGGAACAGAGAGACAGCAGAATATGGGCCAAACAGGATATCTGTGGTAAGCAGTTCC
TGCCCCGGCTCAGGGCCAAGAACAGATGGTCCCCAGATGCGGTCCCGCCCTCAGCAGTTTCTAGAGAACC
ATCAGATGTTTCCAGGGTGCCCCAAGGACCTGAAATGACCCTGTGCCTTATTTGAACTAACCAATCAGTT
CGCTTCTCGCTTCTGTTCGCGCGCTTCTGCTCCCCGAGCTCAATAAAAGAGCCCACAACCCCTCACTCGG
CGCGCCAGTCCTCCGATAGACTGCGTCGCCCGGGTACCCGTGTATCCAATAAACCCTCTTGCAGTTGCAT
CCGACTTGTGGTCTCGCTGTTCCTTGGGAGGGTCTCCTCTGAGTGATTGACTACCCGTCAGCGGGGGTCT
TTCATGGGTAACAGTTTCTTGAAGTTGGAGAACAACATTCTGAGGGTAGGAGTCGAATATTAAGTAATCC
TGACTCAATTAGCCACTGTTTTGAATCCACATACTCCAATACTCCTGAAATAGTTCATTATGGACAGCGC
AGAAAGAGCTGGGGAGAATTGTGAAATTGTTATCCGCTCACAATTCCACACAACATACGAGCCGGAAGCA
TAAAGTGTAAAGCCTGGGGTGCCTAATGAGTGAGCTAACTCACATTAATTGCGTTGCGCTCACTGCCCGC
TTTCCAGTCGGGAAACCTGTCGTGCCAGCTGCATTAATGAATCGGCCAACGCGCGGGGAGAGGCGGTTTG
CGTATTGGGCGCTCTTCCGCTTCCTCGCTCACTGACTCGCTGCGCTCGGTCGTTCGGCTGCGGCGAGCGG
TATCAGCTCACTCAAAGGCGGTAATACGGTTATCCACAGAATCAGGGGATAACGCAGGAAAGAACATGTG
AGCAAAAGGCCAGCAAAAGGCCAGGAACCGTAAAAAGGCCGCGTTGCTGGCGTTTTTCCATAGGCTCCGC
CCCCCTGACGAGCATCACAAAAATCGACGCTCAAGTCAGAGGTGGCGAAACCCGACAGGACTATAAAGAT
ACCAGGCGTTTCCCCCTGGAAGCTCCCTCGTGCGCTCTCCTGTTCCGACCCTGCCGCTTACCGGATACCT
GTCCGCCTTTCTCCCTTCGGGAAGCGTGGCGCTTTCTCATAGCTCACGCTGTAGGTATCTCAGTTCGGTG
TAGGTCGTTCGCTCCAAGCTGGGCTGTGTGCACGAACCCCCCGTTCAGCCCGACCGCTGCGCCTTATCCG
GTAACTATCGTCTTGAGTCCAACCCGGTAAGACACGACTTATCGCCACTGGCAGCAGCCACTGGTAACAG
GATTAGCAGAGCGAGGTATGTAGGCGGTGCTACAGAGTTCTTGAAGTGGTGGCCTAACTACGGCTACACT
AGAAGAACAGTATTTGGTATCTGCGCTCTGCTGAAGCCAGTTACCTTCGGAAAAAGAGTTGGTAGCTCTT
GATCCGGCAAACAAACCACCGCTGGTAGCGGTGGTTTTTTTGTTTGCAAGCAGCAGATTACGCGCAGAAA
AAAAGGATCTCAAGAAGATCCTTTGATCTTTTCTACGGGGTCTGACGCTCAGTGGAACGAAAACTCACGT
TAAGGGATTTTGGTCATGAGATTATCAAAAAGGATCTTCACCTAGATCCTTTTAAATTAAAAATGAAGTT
TTAAATCAATCTAAAGTATATATGAGTAAACTTGGTCTGACAGTTACCAATGCTTAATCAGTGAGGCACC
TATCTCAGCGATCTGTCTATTTCGTTCATCCATAGTTGCCTGACTCCCCGTCGTGTAGATAACTACGATA
CGGGAGGGCTTACCATCTGGCCCCAGTGCTGCAATGATACCGCGAGACCCACGCTCACCGGCTCCAGATT
TATCAGCAATAAACCAGCCAGCCGGAAGGGCCGAGCGCAGAAGTGGTCCTGCAACTTTATCCGCCTCCAT
CCAGTCTATTAATTGTTGCCGGGAAGCTAGAGTAAGTAGTTCGCCAGTTAATAGTTTGCGCAACGTTGTT
GCCATTGCTACAGGCATCGTGGTGTCACGCTCGTCGTTTGGTATGGCTTCATTCAGCTCCGGTTCCCAAC
GATCAAGGCGAGTTACATGATCCCCCATGTTGTGCAAAAAAGCGGTTAGCTCCTTCGGTCCTCCGATCGT
TGTCAGAAGTAAGTTGGCCGCAGTGTTATCACTCATGGTTATGGCAGCACTGCATAATTCTCTTACTGTC
ATGCCATCCGTAAGATGCTTTTCTGTGACTGGTGAGTACTCAACCAAGTCATTCTGAGAATAGTGTATGC
GGCGACCGAGTTGCTCTTGCCCGGCGTCAATACGGGATAATACCGCGCCACATAGCAGAACTTTAAAAGT
GCTCATCATTGGAAAACGTTCTTCGGGGCGAAAACTCTCAAGGATCTTACCGCTGTTGAGATCCAGTTCG
ATGTAACCCACTCGTGCACCCAACTGATCTTCAGCATCTTTTACTTTCACCAGCGTTTCTGGGTGAGCAA
AAACAGGAAGGCAAAATGCCGCAAAAAAGGGAATAAGGGCGACACGGAAATGTTGAATACTCATACTCTT
CCTTTTTCAATATTATTGAAGCATTTATCAGGGTTATTGTCTCATGAGCGGATACATATTTGAATGTATT
TAGAAAAATAAACAAATAGGGGTTCCGCGCACATTTCCCCGAAAAGTGCCACCTGACGTCTAAGAAACCA
TTATTATCATGACATTAACCTATAAAAATAGGCGTATCACGAGGCCCTTTCGTCTCGCGCGTTTCGGTGA
TGACGGTGAAAACCTCTGACACATGCAGCTCCCGGAGACGGTCACAGCTTGTCTGTAAGCGGATGCCGGG
AGCAGACAAGCCCGTCAGGGCGCGTCAGCGGGTGTTGGCGGGTGTCGGGGCTGGCTTAACTATGCGGCAT
CAGAGCAGATTGTACTGAGAGTGCACCATATGCGGTGTGAAATACCGCACAGATGCGTAAGGAGAAAATA
CCGCATCAGGCGCCATTCGCCATTCAGGCTGCGCAACTGTTGGGAAGGGCGATCGGTGCGGGCCTCTTCG
CTATTACGCCAGCTGGCGAAAGGGGGATGTGCTGCAAGGCGATTAAGTTGGGTAACGCCAGGGTTTTCCC
AGTCACGACGTTGTAAAACGACGGCGCAAGGAATGGTGCATGCAAGGAGATGGCGCCCAACAGTCCCCCG
GCCACGGGGCCTGCCACCATACCCACGCCGAAACAAGCGCTCATGAGCCCGAAGTGGCGAGCCCGATCTT
CCCCATCGGTGATGTCGGCGATATAGGCGCCAGCAACCGCACCTGTGGCGCCGGTGATGCCGGCCACGAT
GCGTCCGGCGTAGAGGCGATTAGTCCAATTTGTTAAAGACAGGATATCAGTGGTCCAGGCTCTAGTTTTG
ACTCAACAATATCACCAGCTGAAGCCTATAGAGTACGAGCCATAGATAAAATAAAAGATTTTATTTAGTC
TCCAGAAAAAGGGGGGAATGAAA
Features (pLannotate 1.2.2; 20 found; start..end, strand, type, name):
    574..915     +  misc_feature   MESV Ψ: packaging signal of murine embryonic stem cell virus
    982..1398    +  CDS            gag (truncated): truncated Moloney murine leukemia virus (MMLV) gag gene lacking the start codon
   1455..1768    +  promoter       U6 promoter: RNA polymerase III promoter for mouse U6 snRNA (Das et al., 1988)
   1809..1876    +  misc_RNA       tracrRNA (fragment): trans-activating CRISPR RNA for the Streptococcus pyogenes CRISPR/Cas9 system
   1924..2434    +  promoter       hPGK promoter: human phosphoglycerate kinase 1 promoter
   2443..2931    +  CDS            Thy1.1: mouse GPI-anchored cell surface glycoprotein of the immunoglobulin superfamily This allele of Thy1 is also known as CD90.1.
   2991..3505    +  LTR            3' LTR: 3' long terminal repeat from murine embryonic stem cell virus
   3667..3683    -  protein_bind   lac operator: The lac repressor binds to the lac operator to inhibit transcription in E. coli. This inhibition can be relieved by adding lactose or isopropyl-β-D-thiogalactopyranoside (IPTG). lac repressor encoded by lacI
   3691..3721    -  promoter       lac promoter: promoter for the E. coli lac operon
   3736..3757    -  protein_bind   CAP binding site: CAP binding activates transcription in the presence of cAMP. E. coli catabolite activator protein
   3770..3862    -  CDS            lacI (fragment): lac repressor; lacI; The lac repressor binds to the lac operator to inhibit transcription in E. coli. This inhibition can be relieved by adding lactose or isopropyl-β-D-thiogalactopyranoside (IPTG).
   4045..4633    -  rep_origin     ori: high-copy-number ColE1/pMB1/pBR322/pUC origin of replication
   4804..5664    -  CDS            AmpR: β-lactamase; bla; confers resistance to ampicillin, carbenicillin, and related antibiotics
   5665..5769    -  promoter       AmpR promoter: bla
   5864..5899    +  CDS            rop (fragment): Rop protein, which maintains plasmids at low copy number; rop
   6001..6100    +  misc_feature   bom (fragment): basis of mobility region from pBR322
   6106..6255    -  CDS            lacZα (fragment): LacZα fragment of β-galactosidase; lacZ fragment
   6255..6456    -  CDS            TcR (fragment): tetracycline efflux protein; tet; confers resistance to tetracycline
   6457..6555    +  CDS            env (fragment): murine leukemia virus gPr80 envelope polyprotein precursor; env; proteolytically cleaved into gp70SU and p15TM subunits
   6597..510     +  LTR            5' LTR (across the origin): 5' long terminal repeat from murine embryonic stem cell virus
