[The description below was written by a language model from this plasmid's Addgene catalogue record and pLannotate feature annotations shown in this document.]
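Description:
MSCV-mU6-sgRNA-tracrv2-Thy1.1 is a 6.6 kb gammaretroviral guide RNA expression vector built on the murine stem cell virus (MSCV) backbone and supplied as an empty backbone, meaning no specific targeting spacer is recorded. In bacteria it is maintained through a high-copy ColE1/pUC-type origin and selected with ampicillin via the β-lactamase gene. The remaining bacterial annotations (fragments of lacI, lacZα, rop, bom and the tetracycline resistance gene, plus a lac promoter/operator) are non-functional remnants of earlier cloning vectors. A short env fragment next to the 5' LTR is likewise a viral leftover.

The transferred region lies between the MESV-derived 5' and 3' long terminal repeats. It begins with the MESV Ψ packaging signal and a truncated, start-codon-less MMLV gag segment, which together promote efficient encapsidation of the genomic RNA when gag, pol and env are supplied in trans by a packaging cell line or helper plasmids. Downstream, a mouse U6 RNA polymerase III promoter drives the sgRNA cassette. The annotated tracrRNA fragment is the Streptococcus pyogenes Cas9 scaffold, which the name describes as a "v2" variant, although the record does not explain the modification. The short gap between the promoter and scaffold is presumably where a spacer is cloned, but the cloning sites are not stated. A separate human PGK promoter expresses Thy1.1 (CD90.1), a GPI-anchored mouse surface glycoprotein that serves as the reporter.

Because Thy1.1 is displayed on the cell surface, transduced cells can be identified or enriched by antibody staining, flow cytometry or bead-based selection rather than by drug selection. The vector encodes no Cas9, so it must be used in cells that express an S. pyogenes Cas9 or a derivative from another source.
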