Addgene plasmid #209613: MSCV-mU6-sgRNA-tracrv2-Thy1.1
Purpose: (Empty Backbone) Retroviral gRNA expression cassette containing Thy1.1 reporter gene
Depositing lab: Tim Reddy.
Backbone
  Vector backbone: MSCV
  Backbone size (bp): 6603
  Vector type: Retroviral, CRISPR
Growth in bacteria
  Bacterial resistance: Ampicillin, 100 μg/mL
  Growth temperature: 37°C
  Growth strain: NEB Stable
  Copy number: Unknown
Terms and licenses: Academic/Nonprofit Terms; Industry Terms: Not Available to Industry
How to cite: MSCV-mU6-sgRNA-tracrv2-Thy1.1 was a gift from Tim Reddy (Addgene plasmid # 209613)
